Addgene plasmid #156892: pD649-HAsp-LRFN1-Fc(DAPA)-AviTag-6xHis
Purpose: Mammalian expression of cell-surface protein extracellular domain fused to Fc(DAPA)-Avi-6xHis. Protein is secreted from cells.
Depositing lab: Chris Garcia. Depositing organization: Stanford University. Publication: A Human IgSF Cell-Surface Interactome Reveals a Complex Network of Protein-Protein Interactions. Wojtowicz WM, Vielmetter J, Fernandes RA, Siepe DH, Eastman CL, Chisholm GB, Cox S, Klock H, Anderson PW, Rue SM, Miller JJ, Glaser SM, Bragstad ML, Vance J, Lam AW, Lesley SA, Zinn K, Garcia KC. Cell. 2020 Aug 20;182(4):1027-1043.e17. doi: 10.1016/j.cell.2020.07.025. PubMed 32822567.
Backbone
  Vector backbone: pD649
  Backbone size w/o insert (bp): 6106
  Vector type: Mammalian Expression
Growth in bacteria
  Bacterial resistance: Ampicillin, 100 μg/mL
  Growth temperature: 37°C
  Growth strain: DH5alpha
  Copy number: High Copy
Gene/Insert
  Gene/Insert name: LRFN1
  Species: H. sapiens (human)
  Insert size (bp): 1515
  Mutation: Fc region of human IgG contains D265A and P329A mutations (DAPA)
  Entrez Gene: LRFN1 (a.k.a. SALM2, KIAA1484)
  Promoter: CMV/SP6
  Tag / fusion protein: Fc(DAPA)-AviTag-6xHis (C terminal on backbone)
  Cloning method: Restriction Enzyme; 5′ cloning site GCGGCCGC (not destroyed); 3′ cloning site GGCGCGCC (not destroyed)
  Sequencing primers: 5′ ATTTAGGTGACACTATAG; 3′ CACGTACCAGTTGAACTTCACC
Resource information
  A portion of this plasmid was derived from a plasmid made by: synthesis by ThermoFisher
Terms and licenses: Academic/Nonprofit Terms; Industry Terms: Not Available to Industry
Depositor comments: Some plasmids in this collection may have an IS4-like element ISVsa5 family transposase upstream of the CMV promoter.
How to cite: pD649-HAsp-LRFN1-Fc(DAPA)-AviTag-6xHis was a gift from Chris Garcia (Addgene plasmid # 156892 ; http://n2t.net/addgene:156892 ; RRID:Addgene_156892)
