[The description below was written by a language model from this plasmid's Addgene catalogue record and pLannotate feature annotations shown in this document.]
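Description:
pD649-HAsp-LRFN1-Fc(DAPA)-AviTag-6xHis is a mammalian expression plasmid built on the pD649 backbone for producing the extracellular domain of human LRFN1 (also called SALM2 or KIAA1484) as a secreted Fc fusion protein. It is maintained in E. coli as a high-copy plasmid through a ColE1/pUC-type origin and selected with ampicillin via a full-length β-lactamase gene. The sequenced record is about 7.6 kb. Its annotation also shows short remnants of KanR, lacZα, an rrnB terminator and an f1 origin, which appear to be non-functional backbone fragments.

Expression is driven by the CMV immediate-early enhancer and promoter, followed by a fragment of CMV intron A. An SP6 promoter sits just upstream of the coding region and could support in vitro transcription. The open reading frame begins with a signal peptide: the name indicates an "HAsp" leader, while the automated annotation matches part of it to an immunoglobulin heavy-chain signal sequence. This leader directs the protein into the secretory pathway. The LRFN1 ectodomain, cloned between retained restriction sites, is fused in frame to a human IgG1 Fc region carrying the D265A and P329A (DAPA) substitutions, which are generally used to reduce Fc effector interactions. The catalogue entry lists a C-terminal AviTag for site-specific biotinylation and a 6xHis tag for metal-affinity purification, although these were not separately annotated. A bGH polyadenylation signal terminates the transcript.

A second cassette pairs SV40 and EM7 promoters with a puromycin N-acetyltransferase gene and an SV40 poly(A) signal, which could allow selection of transfected mammalian cells. The construct belongs to a collection of cell-surface protein ectodomains made for mapping extracellular protein–protein interactions. The depositor notes that some plasmids in the set may carry an IS4-like transposase insertion upstream of the CMV promoter, though no such element is annotated here.
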