Features (pLannotate 1.2.2; 21 found; start..end, strand, type, name):
    119..143     -  CDS            KanR (fragment): aminoglycoside phosphotransferase; aph(3')-Ia; confers resistance to kanamycin
    254..842     +  rep_origin     ori: high-copy-number ColE1/pMB1/pBR322/pUC origin of replication
   1067..1084    +  terminator     rrnB T2 terminator (fragment): transcription terminator T2 from the E. coli rrnB gene
   1109..1128    -  CDS            lacZα (fragment): LacZα fragment of β-galactosidase; lacZ fragment
   1584..1600    +  protein_bind   lac operator: The lac repressor binds to the lac operator to inhibit transcription in E. coli. This inhibition can be relieved by adding lactose or isopropyl-β-D-thiogalactopyranoside (IPTG). lac repressor encoded by lacI
   1843..2146    +  enhancer       CMV enhancer: human cytomegalovirus immediate early enhancer
   2147..2350    +  promoter       CMV promoter: human cytomegalovirus (CMV) immediate early promoter
   2486..2529    +  intron         CMV intron (fragment): modified intron A from human cytomegalovirus
   2581..2599    +  promoter       SP6 promoter: promoter for bacteriophage SP6 RNA polymerase
   2603..2640    +  CDS            IgH signal sequence (fragment): signal sequence from the mouse immunoglobulin heavy chain variable region
   2707..4263    +  CDS            LRFN1 (fragment): LRFN1_HUMAN - Also known as KIAA1484, SALM2. Experimental evidence at protein level: Swiss-Prot protein existence level 1. Promotes neurite outgrowth in hippocampal neurons. Involved in the regulation and maintenance of excitatory synapses. Induces the clustering of excitatory postsynaptic proteins, including DLG4, DLGAP1, GRIA1 and GRIN1 (By similarity). From Homo sapiens (Human).
   4279..4956    +  CDS            IGHG1 (fragment): IGHG1_HUMAN - Experimental evidence at protein level: Swiss-Prot protein existence level 1. Constant region of immunoglobulin heavy chains. Immunoglobulins, also known as antibodies, are membrane-bound or secreted glycoproteins produced by B lymphocytes. In the recognition phase of humoral immunity, the membrane-bound immunoglobulins serve as receptors which, upon binding of a specific antigen, trigger the clonal expansion and differentiation of B lymphocytes into immunoglobulins- secreting plasma cells. Secreted immunoglobulins mediate the effector phase of humoral immunity, which results in
   5171..5282    +  polyA_signal   bGH poly(A) signal: bovine growth hormone polyadenylation signal
   5283..5391    +  rep_origin     f1 ori (fragment): f1 bacteriophage origin of replication; arrow indicates direction of (+) strand synthesis
   5405..5734    +  promoter       SV40 promoter: SV40 enhancer and early promoter
   5782..5829    +  promoter       EM7 promoter: synthetic bacterial promoter&nbsp
   5848..6447    +  CDS            PuroR (fragment): puromycin N-acetyltransferase; pac from Streptomyces; confers resistance to puromycin
   6457..6582    +  CDS            ble (fragment): BLE_KLEPN - Experimental evidence at protein level: Swiss-Prot protein existence level 1. Binding protein with a strong affinity to the bleomycin family of antibiotics. Binds to CL990; an antimitotic-antibiotic compound. From Klebsiella pneumoniae.
   6577..6698    +  polyA_signal   SV40 poly(A) signal: SV40 polyadenylation signal
   6751..7611    -  CDS            AmpR: β-lactamase; bla; confers resistance to ampicillin, carbenicillin, and related antibiotics
   7614..89      -  promoter       AmpR promoter (fragment) (across the origin): bla
>Addgene plasmid #156892 | pD649-HAsp-LRFN1-Fc(DAPA)-AviTag-6xHis | addgene full sequence | sequence record 407024 | Addgene NGS Result
TTTCAATATTATTGAAGCATTTATCAGGGTTATTGTCTCATGAGCGGATACATATTTGAATGTATTTAGA
AAAATAAACAAATAGGGGTCAGTGTTACAACCAATTAACCAATTCTGAACATTATCGCGAGCCCATTTAT
ACCTGAATATGGCTCATAACACCCCTTGCTCATGACCAAAATCCCTTAACGTGAGTTACGCGCGCGTCGT
TCCACTGAGCGTCAGACCCCGTAGAAAAGATCAAAGGATCTTCTTGAGATCCTTTTTTTCTGCGCGTAAT
CTGCTGCTTGCAAACAAAAAAACCACCGCTACCAGCGGTGGTTTGTTTGCCGGATCAAGAGCTACCAACT
CTTTTTCCGAAGGTAACTGGCTTCAGCAGAGCGCAGATACCAAATACTGTTCTTCTAGTGTAGCCGTAGT
TAGCCCACCACTTCAAGAACTCTGTAGCACCGCCTACATACCTCGCTCTGCTAATCCTGTTACCAGTGGC
TGCTGCCAGTGGCGATAAGTCGTGTCTTACCGGGTTGGACTCAAGACGATAGTTACCGGATAAGGCGCAG
CGGTCGGGCTGAACGGGGGGTTCGTGCACACAGCCCAGCTTGGAGCGAACGACCTACACCGAACTGAGAT
ACCTACAGCGTGAGCTATGAGAAAGCGCCACGCTTCCCGAAGGGAGAAAGGCGGACAGGTATCCGGTAAG
CGGCAGGGTCGGAACAGGAGAGCGCACGAGGGAGCTTCCAGGGGGAAACGCCTGGTATCTTTATAGTCCT
GTCGGGTTTCGCCACCTCTGACTTGAGCGTCGATTTTTGTGATGCTCGTCAGGGGGGCGGAGCCTATGGA
AAAACGCCAGCAACGCGGCCTTTTTACGGTTCCTGGCCTTTTGCTGGCCTTTTGCTCACATGTTCTTTCC
TGCGTTATCCCCTGATTCTGTGGATAACCGTATTACCGCCTTTGAGTGAGCTGATACCGCTCGCCGCAGC
CGAACGACCGAGCGCAGCGAGTCAGTGAGCGAGGAAGCGGAAGGCGAGAGTAGGGAACTGCCAGGCATCA
AACTAAGCAGAAGGCCCCTGACGGATGGCCTTTTTGCGTTTCTACAAACTCTTTCTGTGTTGTAAAACGA
CGGCCAGTCTTAAGCTCGGGCCCCCTGGGCGGTTCTGATAACGAGTAATCGTTAATCCGCAAATAACGTA
AAAACCCGCTTCGGCGGGTTTTTTTATGGGGGGAGTTTAGGGAAAGAGCATTTGTCAGAATATTTAAGGG
CGCCTGTCACTTTGCTTGATATATGAGAATTATTTAACCTTATAAATGAGAAAAAAGCAACGCACTTTAA
ATAAGATACGTTGCTTTTTCGATTGATGAACACCTATAATTAAACTATTCATCTATTATTTATGATTTTT
TGTATATACAATATTTCTAGTTTGTTAAAGAGAATTAAGAAAATAAATCTCGAAAATAATAAAGGGAAAA
TCAGTTTTTGATATCAAAATTATACATGTCAACGATAATACAAAATATAATACAAACTATAAGATGTTAT
CAGTATTTATTATCATTTAGAATAAATTTTGTGTCGCCCTTAATTGTGAGCGGATAACAATTACGAGCTT
CATGCACAGTGGCGTTGACTCAATATTGGCCATTAGCCATATTATTCATTGGTTATATAGCATAAATCAA
TATTGGCTATTGGCCATTGCATACGTTGTATCTATATCATAATATGTACATTTATATTGGCTCATGTCCA
ATATGACCGCCATGTTGGCATTGATTATTGACTAGTTATTAATAGTAATCAATTACGGGGTCATTAGTTC
ATAGCCCATATATGGAGTTCCGCGTTACATAACTTACGGTAAATGGCCCGCCTGGCTGACCGCCCAACGA
CCCCCGCCCATTGACGTCAATAATGACGTATGTTCCCATAGTAACGCCAATAGGGACTTTCCATTGACGT
CAATGGGTGGAGTATTTACGGTAAACTGCCCACTTGGCAGTACATCAAGTGTATCATATGCCAAGTACGC
CCCCTATTGACGTCAATGACGGTAAATGGCCCGCCTGGCATTATGCCCAGTACATGACCTTATGGGACTT
TCCTACTTGGCAGTACATCTACGTATTAGTCATCGCTATTACCATGGTGATGCGGTTTTGGCAGTACATC
AATGGGCGTGGATAGCGGTTTGACTCACGGGGATTTCCAAGTCTCCACCCCATTGACGTCAATGGGAGTT
TGTTTTGGCACCAAAATCAACGGGACTTTCCAAAATGTCGTAACAACTCCGCCCCATTGACGCAAATGGG
CGGTAGGCGTGTACGGTGGGAGGTCTATATAAGCAGAGCTCGTTTAGTGAACCGTCAGATCGCCTGGAGA
CGCCATCCACGCTGTTTTGACCTCCATAGAAGACACCGGGACCGATCCAGCCTCCGCGGCCGGGAACGGT
GCATTGGAACGCGGATTCCCCGTGCCAAGAGTGACGTAAGTACCGCCTATAGAGTCTATAGGCCCACCCC
CTTGGCTTCGTTAGAACGCGGCTACAATTAATACATAACCTTATGTATCATACACATACGATTTAGGTGA
CACTATAGAATAACATCCACTTTGCCTTTCTCTCCACAGGTGTCCACTCCCAGGTCCAACTGCACCTCGG
TTCTATCGAAAACGCGCCTGCTAGCGCCACCATGAAGACCATCATTGCCCTGAGCTACATCTTCTGCCTG
GTGTTCGCTGCGGCCGCCCAACCTTGTCCTGGCAGATGTATCTGTCAGAACGTGGCCCCTACACTGACCA
TGCTGTGTGCCAAGACCGGCCTGCTGTTTGTGCCTCCTGCCATCGACAGACGCGTGGTGGAACTGAGACT
GACCGACAACTTTATCGCCGCCGTGCGGAGAAGAGACTTCGCCAATATGACCAGCCTGGTGCACCTGACA
CTGAGCAGAAACACCATCGGACAGGTGGCCGCTGGCGCCTTTGCTGATCTGAGAGCACTGAGAGCCCTGC
ACCTGGACAGCAACAGACTGGCTGAAGTGCGGGGCGATCAGCTGAGAGGACTGGGCAATCTGAGACACCT
GATCCTGGGCAACAACCAGATCAGAAGAGTGGAAAGCGCCGCCTTCGACGCCTTTCTGAGCACCGTGGAA
GATCTGGACCTGAGCTACAACAACCTGGAAGCCCTGCCTTGGGAAGCCGTGGGCCAGATGGTCAACCTGA
ACACACTGACCCTGGACCACAATCTGATCGACCACATTGCCGAGGGCACCTTCGTCCAGCTGCACAAGCT
CGTCAGACTGGACATGACCAGCAATCGGCTGCACAAACTGCCTCCAGACGGCCTGTTCCTGAGAAGCCAA
GGCACAGGACCCAAGCCTCCAACACCTCTGACCGTGTCCTTTGGCGGCAATCCCCTGCACTGCAATTGCG
AGCTGCTGTGGCTGAGAAGGCTGACCAGAGAGGACGACCTGGAAACCTGTGCCACACCTGAGCACCTGAC
CGACCGGTACTTTTGGTCTATCCCCGAAGAGGAATTTCTGTGCGAGCCTCCTCTGATCACCAGACAGGCT
GGTGGTAGAGCCCTGGTGGTTGAAGGACAGGCCGTGTCTCTGAGATGCAGAGCCGTGGGAGATCCTGAGC
CTGTGGTGCATTGGGTTGCCCCTGATGGTAGACTGCTGGGCAACTCCAGCCGGACAAGAGTTAGAGGCGA
CGGCACCCTGGACGTGACCATCACCACACTGAGAGACAGCGGCACCTTCACCTGTATCGCCAGCAATGCT
GCCGGCGAAGCCACAGCTCCTGTGGAAGTTTGTGTGGTGCCCCTGCCTCTGATGGCTCCTCCACCAGCTG
CTCCACCTCCACTGACAGAGCCTGGCAGCTCCGATATCGCTACACCTGGTAGACCTGGCGCCAACGATTC
TGCCGCTGAAAGAAGGCTGGTTGCCGCCGAGCTGACCTCCAACTCTGTGCTGATTAGATGGCCCGCTCAG
AGGCCTGTGCCTGGCATCAGAATGTATCAGGTGCAGTACAACAGCAGCGTGGACGACTCCCTGGTGTACA
GAATGATCCCCTCTACCAGCCAGACCTTCCTGGTCAATGATCTGGCTGCCGGAAGGGCCTACGATCTGTG
TGTGCTGGCCGTGTATGACGATGGCGCTACAGCTCTGCCTGCCACAAGAGTTGTGGGCTGCGTGCAGTTT
ACCACAGCCGGCGATCCTGCTCCTTGTAGACCTCTGAGGGCCCACTTTCTCGGAGGCACTATGGGCGCGC
CGGGCGGCGACAAGACCCACACCTGCCCCCCCTGCCCAGCTCCAGAACTGCTGGGAGGGCCTTCCGTGTT
CCTGTTCCCCCCCAAGCCCAAGGACACCCTGATGATCAGCAGGACCCCCGAGGTGACCTGCGTGGTGGTG
GCCGTGTCCCACGAGGACCCAGAGGTGAAGTTCAACTGGTACGTGGACGGCGTGGAGGTGCACAACGCCA
AGACCAAGCCCAGAGAGGAGCAGTACAACAGCACCTACAGGGTGGTGTCCGTGCTGACCGTGCTGCACCA
GGACTGGCTGAACGGCAAAGAATACAAGTGCAAAGTCTCCAACAAGGCCCTGGCTGCCCCAATCGAAAAG
ACAATCAGCAAGGCCAAGGGCCAGCCACGGGAGCCCCAGGTGTACACCCTGCCCCCCAGCCGGGAGGAGA
TGACCAAGAACCAGGTGTCCCTGACCTGTCTGGTGAAGGGCTTCTACCCCAGCGATATCGCCGTGGAGTG
GGAGAGCAACGGCCAGCCCGAGAACAACTACAAGACCACCCCCCCAGTGCTGGACAGCGACGGCAGCTTC
TTCCTGTACAGCAAGCTGACCGTGGACAAGTCCAGGTGGCAGCAGGGCAACGTGTTCAGCTGCAGCGTGA
TGCACGAGGCCCTGCACAACCACTACACCCAGAAGTCCCTGAGCCTGAGCCCCGGCGGCAGCGGTCTTAA
TGATATTTTCGAGGCTCAGAAGATTGAGTGGCATGAACACCACCACCATCACCACTAAGGCCGGCCTGTA
GTCACTGGCACAACGCGTTACCCGGTAAGCCAATCGGGTATACACGGTCGTCATACTGCAGACAGGGTTC
TTCTACTTTGCAAGATAGTCTTGAGTAGTAAAATAAATAGATAGAGAAAATCAGCCTCGACTGTGCCTTC
TAGTTGCCAGCCATCTGTTGTTTGCCCCTCCCCCGTGCCTTCCTTGACCCTGGAAGGTGCCACTCCCACT
GTCCTTTCCTAATAAAATGAGGAAATTGCATCACAACACTCAACCCTATCTCGGTCTATTCTTTTGATTT
ATAAGGGATTTTGCCGATTTCGGCCTATTGGTTAAAAAATGAGCTGATTTAACAAAAATTTAACGCGAAT
TAATTCTGTGGAATGTGTGTCAGTTAGGGTGTGGAAAGTCCCCAGGCTCCCCAGCAGGCAGAAGTATGCA
AAGCATGCATCTCAATTAGTCAGCAACCAGGTGTGGAAAGTCCCCAGGCTCCCCAGCAGGCAGAAGTATG
CAAAGCATGCATCTCAATTAGTCAGCAACCATAGTCCCGCCCCTAACTCCGCCCATCCCGCCCCTAACTC
CGCCCAGTTCCGCCCATTCTCCGCCCCATGGCTGACTAATTTTTTTTATTTATGCAGAGGCCGAGGCCGC
CTCTGCCTCTGAGCTATTCCAGAAGTAGTGAGGAGGCTTTTTTGGAGGCCTAGGCTTTTGCAAAAAGCTC
CCGGGAGCTTGTATATCCATTTTCGGATCTGATCAGCACGTGTTGACAATTAATCATCGGCATAGTATAT
CGGCATAGTATAATACGACAAGGTGAGGAACTAAACCATGACCGAGTACAAGCCCACGGTGCGCCTCGCC
ACCCGCGACGACGTCCCCAGGGCCGTACGCACCCTCGCCGCCGCGTTCGCCGACTACCCCGCCACGCGCC
ACACCGTCGATCCGGACCGCCACATCGAGCGGGTCACCGAGCTGCAAGAACTCTTCCTCACGCGCGTCGG
GCTCGACATCGGCAAGGTGTGGGTCGCGGACGACGGCGCCGCGGTGGCGGTCTGGACCACGCCGGAGAGC
GTCGAAGCGGGGGCGGTGTTCGCCGAGATCGGCCCGCGCATGGCCGAGTTGAGCGGTTCCCGGCTGGCCG
CGCAGCAACAGATGGAAGGCCTCCTGGCGCCGCACCGGCCCAAGGAGCCCGCGTGGTTCCTGGCCACCGT
CGGCGTCTCGCCCGACCACCAGGGCAAGGGTCTGGGCAGCGCCGTCGTGCTCCCCGGAGTGGAGGCGGCC
GAGCGCGCCGGGGTGCCCGCCTTCCTGGAGACATCCGCGCCCCGCAACCTCCCCTTCTACGAGCGGCTCG
GCTTCACCGTCACCGCCGACGTCGAGGTGCCCGAAGGACCGCGCACCTGGTGCATGACCCGCAAGCCCGG
TGCCTGACACGTGCTACGAGATTTCGATTCCACCGCCGCCTTCTATGAAAGGTTGGGCTTCGGAATCGTT
TTCCGGGACGCCGGCTGGATGATCCTCCAGCGCGGGGATCTCATGCTGGAGTTCTTCGCCCACCCCAACT
TGTTTATTGCAGCTTATAATGGTTACAAATAAAGCAATAGCATCACAAATTTCACAAATAAAGCATTTTT
TTCACTGCATTCTAGTTGTGGTTTGTCCAAACTCATCAATGTATCTTATCATGTCTGTATACCGTCGACC
TCTAGCTAGAGCTTGGCGTAATCATGGTCATTACCAATGCTTAATCAGTGAGGCACCTATCTCAGCGATC
TGTCTATTTCGTTCATCCATAGTTGCCTGACTCCCCGTCGTGTAGATAACTACGATACGGGAGGGCTTAC
CATCTGGCCCCAGCGCTGCGATGATACCGCGAGAACCACGCTCACCGGCTCCGGATTTATCAGCAATAAA
CCAGCCAGCCGGAAGGGCCGAGCGCAGAAGTGGTCCTGCAACTTTATCCGCCTCCATCCAGTCTATTAAT
TGTTGCCGGGAAGCTAGAGTAAGTAGTTCGCCAGTTAATAGTTTGCGCAACGTTGTTGCCATCGCTACAG
GCATCGTGGTGTCACGCTCGTCGTTTGGTATGGCTTCATTCAGCTCCGGTTCCCAACGATCAAGGCGAGT
TACATGATCCCCCATGTTGTGCAAAAAAGCGGTTAGCTCCTTCGGTCCTCCGATCGTTGTCAGAAGTAAG
TTGGCCGCAGTGTTATCACTCATGGTTATGGCAGCACTGCATAATTCTCTTACTGTCATGCCATCCGTAA
GATGCTTTTCTGTGACTGGTGAGTACTCAACCAAGTCATTCTGAGAATAGTGTATGCGGCGACCGAGTTG
CTCTTGCCCGGCGTCAATACGGGATAATACCGCGCCACATAGCAGAACTTTAAAAGTGCTCATCATTGGA
AAACGTTCTTCGGGGCGAAAACTCTCAAGGATCTTACCGCTGTTGAGATCCAGTTCGATGTAACCCACTC
GTGCACCCAACTGATCTTCAGCATCTTTTACTTTCACCAGCGTTTCTGGGTGAGCAAAAACAGGAAGGCA
AAATGCCGCAAAAAAGGGAATAAGGGCGACACGGAAATGTTGAATACTCATATTCTTCCTT
