>Addgene plasmid #156892 | pD649-HAsp-LRFN1-Fc(DAPA)-AviTag-6xHis | depositor partial sequence | sequence record 302894 | insert (extracellular domain)
CAACCTTGTCCTGGCAGATGTATCTGTCAGAACGTGGCCCCTACACTGACCATGCTGTGTGCCAAGACCG
GCCTGCTGTTTGTGCCTCCTGCCATCGACAGACGCGTGGTGGAACTGAGACTGACCGACAACTTTATCGC
CGCCGTGCGGAGAAGAGACTTCGCCAATATGACCAGCCTGGTGCACCTGACACTGAGCAGAAACACCATC
GGACAGGTGGCCGCTGGCGCCTTTGCTGATCTGAGAGCACTGAGAGCCCTGCACCTGGACAGCAACAGAC
TGGCTGAAGTGCGGGGCGATCAGCTGAGAGGACTGGGCAATCTGAGACACCTGATCCTGGGCAACAACCA
GATCAGAAGAGTGGAAAGCGCCGCCTTCGACGCCTTTCTGAGCACCGTGGAAGATCTGGACCTGAGCTAC
AACAACCTGGAAGCCCTGCCTTGGGAAGCCGTGGGCCAGATGGTCAACCTGAACACACTGACCCTGGACC
ACAATCTGATCGACCACATTGCCGAGGGCACCTTCGTCCAGCTGCACAAGCTCGTCAGACTGGACATGAC
CAGCAATCGGCTGCACAAACTGCCTCCAGACGGCCTGTTCCTGAGAAGCCAAGGCACAGGACCCAAGCCT
CCAACACCTCTGACCGTGTCCTTTGGCGGCAATCCCCTGCACTGCAATTGCGAGCTGCTGTGGCTGAGAA
GGCTGACCAGAGAGGACGACCTGGAAACCTGTGCCACACCTGAGCACCTGACCGACCGGTACTTTTGGTC
TATCCCCGAAGAGGAATTTCTGTGCGAGCCTCCTCTGATCACCAGACAGGCTGGTGGTAGAGCCCTGGTG
GTTGAAGGACAGGCCGTGTCTCTGAGATGCAGAGCCGTGGGAGATCCTGAGCCTGTGGTGCATTGGGTTG
CCCCTGATGGTAGACTGCTGGGCAACTCCAGCCGGACAAGAGTTAGAGGCGACGGCACCCTGGACGTGAC
CATCACCACACTGAGAGACAGCGGCACCTTCACCTGTATCGCCAGCAATGCTGCCGGCGAAGCCACAGCT
CCTGTGGAAGTTTGTGTGGTGCCCCTGCCTCTGATGGCTCCTCCACCAGCTGCTCCACCTCCACTGACAG
AGCCTGGCAGCTCCGATATCGCTACACCTGGTAGACCTGGCGCCAACGATTCTGCCGCTGAAAGAAGGCT
GGTTGCCGCCGAGCTGACCTCCAACTCTGTGCTGATTAGATGGCCCGCTCAGAGGCCTGTGCCTGGCATC
AGAATGTATCAGGTGCAGTACAACAGCAGCGTGGACGACTCCCTGGTGTACAGAATGATCCCCTCTACCA
GCCAGACCTTCCTGGTCAATGATCTGGCTGCCGGAAGGGCCTACGATCTGTGTGTGCTGGCCGTGTATGA
CGATGGCGCTACAGCTCTGCCTGCCACAAGAGTTGTGGGCTGCGTGCAGTTTACCACAGCCGGCGATCCT
GCTCCTTGTAGACCTCTGAGGGCCCACTTTCTCGGAGGCACTATG
